Addgene plasmid #50678: p4NI
Purpose: Contains fourth TALE repeat harboring NI as RVD
Depositing lab: Takashi Yamamoto. Depositing organization: Hiroshima University. Publication: Repeating pattern of non-RVD variations in DNA-binding modules enhances TALEN activity. Sakuma T, Ochiai H, Kaneko T, Mashimo T, Tokumasu D, Sakane Y, Suzuki K, Miyamoto T, Sakamoto N, Matsuura S, Yamamoto T. Sci Rep. 2013 Nov 29;3:3379. doi: 10.1038/srep03379. PubMed 24287550.
Backbone
  Vector backbone: pBSK
  Modifications to backbone: BsaI site was disrupted
  Vector type: TALEN
Growth in bacteria
  Bacterial resistance: Ampicillin, 100 μg/mL
  Growth temperature: 37°C
  Growth strain: XL1 Blue
  Copy number: High Copy
Gene/Insert
  Gene/Insert name: repeat 4NI
  Species: Xanthamonas oryzae
  Cloning method: Unknown
  Sequencing primers: 5′ TAATACGACTCACTATAGGG
Terms and licenses: Academic/Nonprofit Terms; Industry Terms: Not Available to Industry
How to cite: p4NI was a gift from Takashi Yamamoto (Addgene plasmid # 50678 ; http://n2t.net/addgene:50678 ; RRID:Addgene_50678)
