[The description below was written by a language model from this plasmid's Addgene catalogue record and pLannotate feature annotations shown in this document.]
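Description:
p4NI is a small (3,058 bp) TALEN module plasmid built on a pBluescript-type (pBSK) cloning backbone in which the vector's BsaI site has been disrupted. It carries a single TALE DNA-binding repeat, listed as "repeat 4NI" and derived from Xanthomonas oryzae: the fourth-position repeat module bearing NI as its repeat-variable diresidue (RVD), the pair of residues that determines base preference, with NI conventionally associated with recognition of adenine. The plasmid is propagated in E. coli using the high-copy ColE1/pUC origin and selected with ampicillin through the β-lactamase gene and its native promoter. An f1 phage origin is also present, a standard pBluescript element that allows single-stranded DNA production.

The feature table annotates only backbone elements. The multiple cloning site appears as two fragments with an unannotated gap of roughly 120 bp between them, flanked by the T7 and T3 promoters and lying within the lacZα/lac promoter–operator region. This gap is presumably where the repeat is inserted, although the annotation does not label it, and the cloning method is recorded as unknown. No eukaryotic promoter, nuclease domain or expression cassette is listed, so this is a parts plasmid rather than an expression construct.

Removing the backbone BsaI site is consistent with Golden Gate-style assembly, in which type IIS digestion releases modules for ordered ligation into longer repeat arrays, but the record does not describe the assembly scheme. The associated publication concerns TALE repeats with a patterned set of non-RVD variations that enhance TALEN activity, and p4NI appears to be one member of such a positional module set.
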