Features (pLannotate 1.2.2; 13 found; start..end, strand, type, name):
     30..458     -  rep_origin     f1 ori (sequence partly withheld): f1 bacteriophage origin of replication; arrow indicates direction of (+) strand synthesis
    463..618     -  CDS            lacZα (fragment): LacZα fragment of β-galactosidase; lacZ fragment
    626..644     +  promoter       T7 promoter: promoter for bacteriophage T7 RNA polymerase
    653..695     -  misc_feature   MCS (fragment): pBluescript multiple cloning site
    815..857     -  misc_feature   MCS (fragment): pBluescript multiple cloning site
    870..888     -  promoter       T3 promoter: promoter for bacteriophage T3 RNA polymerase
    933..949     -  protein_bind   lac operator: The lac repressor binds to the lac operator to inhibit transcription in E. coli. This inhibition can be relieved by adding lactose or isopropyl-β-D-thiogalactopyranoside (IPTG). lac repressor encoded by lacI
    957..987     -  promoter       lac promoter: promoter for the E. coli lac operon
   1002..1023    -  protein_bind   CAP binding site: CAP binding activates transcription in the presence of cAMP. E. coli catabolite activator protein
   1036..1128    -  CDS            lacI (fragment): lac repressor; lacI; The lac repressor binds to the lac operator to inhibit transcription in E. coli. This inhibition can be relieved by adding lactose or isopropyl-β-D-thiogalactopyranoside (IPTG).
   1311..1899    -  rep_origin     ori: high-copy-number ColE1/pMB1/pBR322/pUC origin of replication
   2070..2930    -  CDS            AmpR: β-lactamase; bla; confers resistance to ampicillin, carbenicillin, and related antibiotics
   2931..3035    -  promoter       AmpR promoter: bla
>Addgene plasmid #50678 | p4NI | depositor full sequence | sequence record 75839 | p4NI sequence 3058 bps
CTAAATTGTAAGCGTTAATATTTTGTTAAAATTCGCGTTAAATTTTTGTTAAATCAGCTCATTTTTTAAC
CAATAGGCCGAAATCGGCAAAATCCCTTATAAATCAAAAGAATAGACCGAGATAGGGT
[37 nt withheld, positions 129-165]
AAAGAACGTGGACTCCAACGTCAAAGG
[49 nt withheld, positions 193-241]
T
[91 nt withheld, positions 243-333]
G
[124 nt withheld, positions 335-458]
CCCATTCGCCATTCAGGCTGCGCAACTGTTGGGAAGGGCGATCGGTGCGGGCCTCTTCGCTATTACGCCA
GCTGGCGAAAGGGGGATGTGCTGCAAGGCGATTAAGTTGGGTAACGCCAGGGTTTTCCCAGTCACGACGT
TGTAAAACGACGGCCAGTGAGCGCGCGTAATACGACTCACTATAGGGCGAATTGGGTACCGGGCCCCCCC
TCGAGGTCGACGGTATCGATAAGCTTGGGTCTCGCTGACCCCAGCCCAGGTTGTGGCCATCGCCAGCAAC
ATAGGTGGCAAGCAGGCCCTCGAAACCGTCCAGAGACTGTTACCGGTTCTCTGCCAGGACCACGGCCTGG
GAGACCGGGATCCACTAGTTCTAGAGCGGCCGCCACCGCGGTGGAGCTCCAGCTTTTGTTCCCTTTAGTG
AGGGTTAATTGCGCGCTTGGCGTAATCATGGTCATAGCTGTTTCCTGTGTGAAATTGTTATCCGCTCACA
ATTCCACACAACATACGAGCCGGAAGCATAAAGTGTAAAGCCTGGGGTGCCTAATGAGTGAGCTAACTCA
CATTAATTGCGTTGCGCTCACTGCCCGCTTTCCAGTCGGGAAACCTGTCGTGCCAGCTGCATTAATGAAT
CGGCCAACGCGCGGGGAGAGGCGGTTTGCGTATTGGGCGCTCTTCCGCTTCCTCGCTCACTGACTCGCTG
CGCTCGGTCGTTCGGCTGCGGCGAGCGGTATCAGCTCACTCAAAGGCGGTAATACGGTTATCCACAGAAT
CAGGGGATAACGCAGGAAAGAACATGTGAGCAAAAGGCCAGCAAAAGGCCAGGAACCGTAAAAAGGCCGC
GTTGCTGGCGTTTTTCCATAGGCTCCGCCCCCCTGACGAGCATCACAAAAATCGACGCTCAAGTCAGAGG
TGGCGAAACCCGACAGGACTATAAAGATACCAGGCGTTTCCCCCTGGAAGCTCCCTCGTGCGCTCTCCTG
TTCCGACCCTGCCGCTTACCGGATACCTGTCCGCCTTTCTCCCTTCGGGAAGCGTGGCGCTTTCTCATAG
CTCACGCTGTAGGTATCTCAGTTCGGTGTAGGTCGTTCGCTCCAAGCTGGGCTGTGTGCACGAACCCCCC
GTTCAGCCCGACCGCTGCGCCTTATCCGGTAACTATCGTCTTGAGTCCAACCCGGTAAGACACGACTTAT
CGCCACTGGCAGCAGCCACTGGTAACAGGATTAGCAGAGCGAGGTATGTAGGCGGTGCTACAGAGTTCTT
GAAGTGGTGGCCTAACTACGGCTACACTAGAAGGACAGTATTTGGTATCTGCGCTCTGCTGAAGCCAGTT
ACCTTCGGAAAAAGAGTTGGTAGCTCTTGATCCGGCAAACAAACCACCGCTGGTAGCGGTGGTTTTTTTG
TTTGCAAGCAGCAGATTACGCGCAGAAAAAAAGGATCTCAAGAAGATCCTTTGATCTTTTCTACGGGGTC
TGACGCTCAGTGGAACGAAAACTCACGTTAAGGGATTTTGGTCATGAGATTATCAAAAAGGATCTTCACC
TAGATCCTTTTAAATTAAAAATGAAGTTTTAAATCAATCTAAAGTATATATGAGTAAACTTGGTCTGACA
GTTACCAATGCTTAATCAGTGAGGCACCTATCTCAGCGATCTGTCTATTTCGTTCATCCATAGTTGCCTG
ACTCCCCGTCGTGTAGATAACTACGATACGGGAGGGCTTACCATCTGGCCCCAGTGCTGCAATGATACCG
CGGCTGCCACGCTCACCGGCTCCAGATTTATCAGCAATAAACCAGCCAGCCGGAAGGGCCGAGCGCAGAA
GTGGTCCTGCAACTTTATCCGCCTCCATCCAGTCTATTAATTGTTGCCGGGAAGCTAGAGTAAGTAGTTC
GCCAGTTAATAGTTTGCGCAACGTTGTTGCCATTGCTACAGGCATCGTGGTGTCACGCTCGTCGTTTGGT
ATGGCTTCATTCAGCTCCGGTTCCCAACGATCAAGGCGAGTTACATGATCCCCCATGTTGTGCAAAAAAG
CGGTTAGCTCCTTCGGTCCTCCGATCGTTGTCAGAAGTAAGTTGGCCGCAGTGTTATCACTCATGGTTAT
GGCAGCACTGCATAATTCTCTTACTGTCATGCCATCCGTAAGATGCTTTTCTGTGACTGGTGAGTACTCA
ACCAAGTCATTCTGAGAATAGTGTATGCGGCGACCGAGTTGCTCTTGCCCGGCGTCAATACGGGATAATA
CCGCGCCACATAGCAGAACTTTAAAAGTGCTCATCATTGGAAAACGTTCTTCGGGGCGAAAACTCTCAAG
GATCTTACCGCTGTTGAGATCCAGTTCGATGTAACCCACTCGTGCACCCAACTGATCTTCAGCATCTTTT
ACTTTCACCAGCGTTTCTGGGTGAGCAAAAACAGGAAGGCAAAATGCCGCAAAAAAGGGAATAAGGGCGA
CACGGAAATGTTGAATACTCATACTCTTCCTTTTTCAATATTATTGAAGCATTTATCAGGGTTATTGTCT
CATGAGCGGATACATATTTGAATGTATTTAGAAAAATAAACAAATAGGGGTTCCGCGCACATTTCCCCGA
AAAGTGCCAC
