>Addgene plasmid #50678 | p4NI | addgene partial sequence | sequence record 79211 | M13pUC-fwd 5'-CCCAGTCACGACGTTGTAAAACG-3'
AGGCGAATTGGGTACCGGGCCCCCCCTCGAGGTCGACGGTATCGATAAGCTTGGGTCTCGCTGACCCCAG
CCCAGGTTGTGGCCATCGCCAGCAACATAGGTGGCAAGCAGGCCCTCGAAACCGTCCAGAGACTGTTACC
GGTTCTCTGCCAGGACCACGGCCTGGGAGACCGGGATCCACTAGTTCTAGAGCGGCCGCCACCGCGGTGG
AGCTCCAGCTTTTGTTCCCTTTAGTGAGGGTTAATTGCGCGCTTGGCGTAATCATGGTCATAGCTGTTTC
CTGTGTGAAATTGTTATCCGCTCACAATTCCACACAACATACGAGCCGGAAGCATAAAGTGTAAAGCCTG
GGGTGCCTAATGAGTGAGCTAACTCACATTAATTGCGTTGCGCTCACTGCCCGCTTTCCAGTCGGGAAAC
CTGTCGTGCCAGCTGCATTAATGAATCGGCCAACGCGCGGGGAGAGGCGGTTTGCGTATTGGGCGCTCTT
CCGCTTCCTCGCTCACTGACTCGCTGCGCTCGGTCGTTCGGCTGCGGCGAGCGGTATCAGCTCACTCAAA
GGCGGTAATACGGTTATCCACAGAATCAGGGGATAACGCAGGAAAGAACATGTGAGCAAAAGGCCAGCAA
AAGGCCAGGAACCGTAAAAAGGCCGCGTTGCTGGCGTTTTTCCATAGGCTCCGCCCCCCTGACGAGCATC
ACAAAAATCGACGCTCAAGTCAGAGGTGGCGAAACCCGACAGGACTATAAAGATACCAGGCGTTTCCCCC
TGGAAGCTCCCTCGTGCGCTCTCCTGTTCCGACCCTGCCGCTTACCGGATACCTGTCCGCCTTTCTCCCT
TCGGGAAGCGTGGCGCTTTCTCATAGCTCACGCTGTA
